Addgene plasmid #239328: LentiCRISPR-B_2xsgRNAs_RPPH1 (pAVA3586)
Purpose: Lentiviral vector expressing Cas9-P2A-Blasticidin and two sgRNAs targeting RPPH1
Depositing lab: Andrei Alexandrov. Depositing organization: Clemson University. Publication: Identification of human pathways acting on nuclear non-coding RNAs using the Mirror forward genetic approach. Che R, Panah M, Mirani B, Knowles K, Ostapovich A, Majumdar D, Chen X, DeSimone J, White W, Noonan M, Luo H, Alexandrov A. Nat Commun. 2025 May 22;16(1):4741. doi: 10.1038/s41467-025-59998-3. PubMed 40399278.
Backbone
  Vector backbone: LentiCRISPR-B
  Vector type: Lentiviral, CRISPR
  Selectable markers: Blasticidin
Growth in bacteria
  Bacterial resistance: Ampicillin, 100 μg/mL
  Growth temperature: 37°C
  Growth strain: NEB Stable
  Copy number: High Copy
Gene/Insert
  Gene/Insert name: U6-driven sgRNA1 and 7SK-driven sgRNA2 targeting RPPH1
  gRNA/shRNA sequence: sgRNA1: GCTGAGGTGAGGTACCCCGC/sgRNA2: ACTCCACTCCCATGTCCCTT
  Species: H. sapiens (human)
  Entrez Gene: RPPH1 (a.k.a. H1RNA, RPPH1-1)
  Cloning method: Gibson Cloning
  Sequencing primers: 5′ CGTGACGTAGAAAGTAATAATTTCTTGGGTAG
Terms and licenses: Academic/Nonprofit Terms; Industry Terms: Not Available to Industry
Depositor comments: Please visit https://doi.org/10.1101/2024.09.26.615073 for bioRxiv preprint.
How to cite: LentiCRISPR-B_2xsgRNAs_RPPH1 (pAVA3586) was a gift from Andrei Alexandrov (Addgene plasmid # 239328 ; http://n2t.net/addgene:239328 ; RRID:Addgene_239328)
