[The description below was written by a language model from this plasmid's Addgene catalogue record and pLannotate feature annotations shown in this document.]
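Description:
LentiCRISPR-B_2xsgRNAs_RPPH1 (pAVA3586) is an all-in-one lentiviral CRISPR vector built on the LentiCRISPR-B backbone. It delivers Streptococcus pyogenes Cas9, a blasticidin resistance marker and two guide RNAs directed against human RPPH1, the gene for the RNA component of RNase P. In bacteria the plasmid of about 11.7 kb is maintained through a high-copy ColE1/pUC-type origin with ampicillin selection (AmpR). An f1 origin, an SV40 origin and remnants of a lac/T7/T3 cloning region are also present in the backbone.

The viral portion has a third-generation, self-inactivating layout. An RSV promoter drives a truncated HIV-1 5' LTR, followed by the Ψ packaging signal with a gag fragment, the RRE for Rev-dependent export of the genomic RNA, and a cPPT/CTS. A WPRE lies upstream of the ΔU3 3' LTR to enhance transcript expression, and an SV40 poly(A) signal follows the LTR.

Two Pol III guide cassettes sit upstream of the cPPT. The first is an annotated human U6 promoter driving sgRNA1 with its scaffold. A second gRNA scaffold follows, which the catalogue entry states is driven by a 7SK promoter; that promoter was not picked up by the automated annotation. Using two different Pol III promoters reduces repeated sequence in the vector.

Downstream, an EF-1α core promoter expresses Cas9, which the annotation splits into contiguous N- and C-terminal portions. According to the record, Cas9 is linked through a P2A peptide to blasticidin S deaminase, so that transduced cells can be selected with blasticidin.

The construct is intended for packaging into lentivirus and transduction of human cells to disrupt RPPH1 with paired guides. It was deposited in connection with a forward genetic study of pathways acting on nuclear non-coding RNAs.
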