Features (pLannotate 1.2.2; 30 found; start..end, strand, type, name):
      5..231     +  promoter       RSV promoter: Rous sarcoma virus enhancer/promoter
    232..412     +  LTR            5' LTR (truncated): truncated 5' long terminal repeat (LTR) from HIV-1
    459..584     +  misc_feature   HIV-1 Ψ: packaging signal of human immunodeficiency virus type 1
    568..931     +  CDS            HIV-1 gag (fragment): gag protein from human immunodeficiency virus 1; gag
   1077..1310    +  misc_feature   RRE: The Rev response element (RRE) of HIV-1 allows for Rev-dependent mRNA export from the nucleus to the cytoplasm.
   1687..1713    +  CDS            Rev (fragment): human immunodeficiency virus 1 (HIV-1) Rev protein; rev; enhances nuclear export of unspliced and incompletely spliced viral mRNAs
   1717..1957    +  promoter       U6 promoter: RNA polymerase III promoter for human U6 snRNA
   1987..2062    +  misc_RNA       gRNA scaffold: guide RNA scaffold for the Streptococcus pyogenes CRISPR/Cas9 system
   2339..2414    +  misc_RNA       gRNA scaffold: guide RNA scaffold for the Streptococcus pyogenes CRISPR/Cas9 system
   2462..2579    +  misc_feature   cPPT/CTS: central polypurine tract and central termination sequence of HIV-1
   2648..2859    +  promoter       EF-1α core promoter: core promoter for human elongation factor EF-1α
   2963..4564    +  CDS            Cas9(N): N-terminal portion of Streptococcus pyogenes Cas9 (Zetsche et al., 2015)
   4565..7063    +  CDS            Cas9(C): C-terminal portion of Streptococcus pyogenes Cas9 (Zetsche et al., 2015)
   7184..7582    +  CDS            BSD: blasticidin S deaminase; Aspergillus terreus BSD; confers resistance to blasticidin
   7598..8186    +  misc_feature   WPRE: woodchuck hepatitis virus posttranscriptional regulatory element
   8237..8256    +  misc_feature   cPPT/CTS (fragment): central polypurine tract and central termination sequence of HIV-1
   8258..8491    +  LTR            3' LTR (ΔU3): self-inactivating 3' long terminal repeat (LTR) from HIV-1
   8569..8690    +  polyA_signal   SV40 poly(A) signal: SV40 polyadenylation signal
   8730..8865    +  rep_origin     SV40 ori: SV40 origin of replication
   8886..8904    -  promoter       T7 promoter: promoter for bacteriophage T7 RNA polymerase
   8912..9067    +  CDS            lacZα (fragment): LacZα fragment of β-galactosidase; lacZ fragment
   9072..9500    +  rep_origin     f1 ori (sequence partly withheld): f1 bacteriophage origin of replication; arrow indicates direction of (+) strand synthesis
   9553..9657    +  promoter       AmpR promoter: bla
   9658..10518   +  CDS            AmpR: β-lactamase; bla; confers resistance to ampicillin, carbenicillin, and related antibiotics
  10689..11277   +  rep_origin     ori: high-copy-number ColE1/pMB1/pBR322/pUC origin of replication
  11460..11552   +  CDS            lacI (fragment): lac repressor; lacI; The lac repressor binds to the lac operator to inhibit transcription in E. coli. This inhibition can be relieved by adding lactose or isopropyl-β-D-thiogalactopyranoside (IPTG).
  11565..11586   +  protein_bind   CAP binding site: CAP binding activates transcription in the presence of cAMP. E. coli catabolite activator protein
  11601..11631   +  promoter       lac promoter: promoter for the E. coli lac operon
  11635..11657   +  protein_bind   lac operator (fragment): The lac repressor binds to the lac operator to inhibit transcription in E. coli. This inhibition can be relieved by adding lactose or isopropyl-β-D-thiogalactopyranoside (IPTG). lac repressor encoded by lacI
  11700..11718   +  promoter       T3 promoter: promoter for bacteriophage T3 RNA polymerase
>Addgene plasmid #239328 | LentiCRISPR-B_2xsgRNAs_RPPH1 (pAVA3586) | addgene full sequence | sequence record 479148 | Addgene NGS Result
TTAATGTAGTCTTATGCAATACTCTTGTAGTCTTGCAACATGGTAACGATGAGTTAGCAACATGCCTTAC
AAGGAGAGAAAAAGCACCGTGCATGCCGATTGGTGGAAGTAAGGTGGTACGATCGTGCCTTATTAGGAAG
GCAACAGACGGGTCTGACATGGATTGGACGAACCACTGAATTGCCGCATTGCAGAGATATTGTATTTAAG
TGCCTAGCTCGATACATAAACGGGTCTCTCTGGTTAGACCAGATCTGAGCCTGGGAGCTCTCTGGCTAAC
TAGGGAACCCACTGCTTAAGCCTCAATAAAGCTTGCCTTGAGTGCTTCAAGTAGTGTGTGCCCGTCTGTT
GTGTGACTCTGGTAACTAGAGATCCCTCAGACCCTTTTAGTCAGTGTGGAAAATCTCTAGCAGTGGCGCC
CGAACAGGGACTTGAAAGCGAAAGGGAAACCAGAGGAGCTCTCTCGACGCAGGACTCGGCTTGCTGAAGC
GCGCACGGCAAGAGGCGAGGGGCGGCGACTGGTGAGTACGCCAAAAATTTTGACTAGCGGAGGCTAGAAG
GAGAGAGATGGGTGCGAGAGCGTCAGTATTAAGCGGGGGAGAATTAGATCGCGATGGGAAAAAATTCGGT
TAAGGCCAGGGGGAAAGAAAAAATATAAATTAAAACATATAGTATGGGCAAGCAGGGAGCTAGAACGATT
CGCAGTTAATCCTGGCCTGTTAGAAACATCAGAAGGCTGTAGACAAATACTGGGACAGCTACAACCATCC
CTTCAGACAGGATCAGAAGAACTTAGATCATTATATAATACAGTAGCAACCCTCTATTGTGTGCATCAAA
GGATAGAGATAAAAGACACCAAGGAAGCTTTAGACAAGATAGAGGAAGAGCAAAACAAAAGTAAGACCAC
CGCACAGCAAGCGGCCGCTGATCTTCAGACCTGGAGGAGGAGATATGAGGGACAATTGGAGAAGTGAATT
ATATAAATATAAAGTAGTAAAAATTGAACCATTAGGAGTAGCACCCACCAAGGCAAAGAGAAGAGTGGTG
CAGAGAGAAAAAAGAGCAGTGGGAATAGGAGCTTTGTTCCTTGGGTTCTTGGGAGCAGCAGGAAGCACTA
TGGGCGCAGCGTCAATGACGCTGACGGTACAGGCCAGACAATTATTGTCTGGTATAGTGCAGCAGCAGAA
CAATTTGCTGAGGGCTATTGAGGCGCAACAGCATCTGTTGCAACTCACAGTCTGGGGCATCAAGCAGCTC
CAGGCAAGAATCCTGGCTGTGGAAAGATACCTAAAGGATCAACAGCTCCTGGGGATTTGGGGTTGCTCTG
GAAAACTCATTTGCACCACTGCTGTGCCTTGGAATGCTAGTTGGAGTAATAAATCTCTGGAACAGATTTG
GAATCACACGACCTGGATGGAGTGGGACAGAGAAATTAACAATTACACAAGCTTAATACACTCCTTAATT
GAAGAATCGCAAAACCAGCAAGAAAAGAATGAACAAGAATTATTGGAATTAGATAAATGGGCAAGTTTGT
GGAATTGGTTTAACATAACAAATTGGCTGTGGTATATAAAATTATTCATAATGATAGTAGGAGGCTTGGT
AGGTTTAAGAATAGTTTTTGCTGTACTTTCTATAGTGAATAGAGTTAGGCAGGGATATTCACCATTATCG
TTTCAGACCCACCTCCCAACCCCGAGGGGACCCAGAGAGGGCCTATTTCCCATGATTCCTTCATATTTGC
ATATACGATACAAGGCTGTTAGAGAGATAATTAGAATTAATTTGACTGTAAACACAAAGATATTAGTACA
AAATACGTGACGTAGAAAGTAATAATTTCTTGGGTAGTTTGCAGTTTTAAAATTATGTTTTAAAATGGAC
TATCATATGCTTACCGTAACTTGAAAGTATTTCGATTTCTTGGCTTTATATATCTTGTGGAAAGGACGAA
ACACCGGCTGAGGTGAGGTACCCCGCGTTTTAGAGCTAGAAATAGCAAGTTAAAATAAGGCTAGTCCGTT
ATCAACTTGAAAAAGTGGCACCGAGTCGGTGCTTTTTTGAATTCCTGCAGTATTTAGCATGCCCCACCCA
TCTGCAAGGCATTCTGGATAGTGTCAAAACAGCCGGAAATCAAGTCCGTTTATCTCAAACTTTAGCATTT
TGGGAATAAATGATATTTGCTATGCTGGTTAAATTAGATTTTAGTTAAATTTCCTGCTGAAGCTCTAGTA
CGATAAGCAACTTGACCTAAGTGTAAAGTTGAGACTTCCTTCAGGTTTATATAGCTTGTGCGCCGCTTGG
GTACCTCGACTCCACTCCCATGTCCCTTGTTTTAGAGCTAGAAATAGCAAGTTAAAATAAGGCTAGTCCG
TTATCAACTTGAAAAAGTGGCACCGAGTCGGTGCTTTTTTGAATTCTAGATCTTGAGACAAATGGCAGTA
TTCATCCACAATTTTAAAAGAAAAGGGGGGATTGGGGGGTACAGTGCAGGGGAAAGAATAGTAGACATAA
TAGCAACAGACATACAAACTAAAGAATTACAAAAACAAATTACAAAAATTCAAAATTTTCGGGTTTATTA
CAGGGACAGCAGAGATCCACTTTGGCGCCGGCTCGAGTGGCTCCGGTGCCCGTCAGTGGGCAGAGCGCAC
ATCGCCCACAGTCCCCGAGAAGTTGGGGGGAGGGGTCGGCAATTGAACCGGTGCCTAGAGAAGGTGGCGC
GGGGTAAACTGGGAAAGTGATGTCGTGTACTGGCTCCGCCTTTTTCCCGAGGGTGGGGGAGAACCGTATA
TAAGTGCAGTAGTCGCCGTGAACGTTCTTTTTCGCAACGGGTTTGCCGCCAGAACACAGGTGTCGTGACG
CGGGATCCGCCACCATGGATTACAAAGACGATGACGATAAGATGGCCCCAAAGAAGAAGCGGAAGGTCGG
TATCCACGGAGTCCCAGCAGCCGACAAGAAGTACAGCATCGGCCTGGACATCGGCACCAACTCTGTGGGC
TGGGCCGTGATCACCGACGAGTACAAGGTGCCCAGCAAGAAATTCAAGGTGCTGGGCAACACCGACCGGC
ACAGCATCAAGAAGAACCTGATCGGAGCCCTGCTGTTCGACAGCGGCGAAACAGCCGAGGCCACCCGGCT
GAAGAGAACCGCCAGAAGAAGATACACCAGACGGAAGAACCGGATCTGCTATCTGCAAGAGATCTTCAGC
AACGAGATGGCCAAGGTGGACGACAGCTTCTTCCACAGACTGGAAGAGTCCTTCCTGGTGGAAGAGGATA
AGAAGCACGAGCGGCACCCCATCTTCGGCAACATCGTGGACGAGGTGGCCTACCACGAGAAGTACCCCAC
CATCTACCACCTGAGAAAGAAACTGGTGGACAGCACCGACAAGGCCGACCTGCGGCTGATCTATCTGGCC
CTGGCCCACATGATCAAGTTCCGGGGCCACTTCCTGATCGAGGGCGACCTGAACCCCGACAACAGCGACG
TGGACAAGCTGTTCATCCAGCTGGTGCAGACCTACAACCAGCTGTTCGAGGAAAACCCCATCAACGCCAG
CGGCGTGGACGCCAAGGCCATCCTGTCTGCCAGACTGAGCAAGAGCAGACGGCTGGAAAATCTGATCGCC
CAGCTGCCCGGCGAGAAGAAGAATGGCCTGTTCGGAAACCTGATTGCCCTGAGCCTGGGCCTGACCCCCA
ACTTCAAGAGCAACTTCGACCTGGCCGAGGATGCCAAACTGCAGCTGAGCAAGGACACCTACGACGACGA
CCTGGACAACCTGCTGGCCCAGATCGGCGACCAGTACGCCGACCTGTTTCTGGCCGCCAAGAACCTGTCC
GACGCCATCCTGCTGAGCGACATCCTGAGAGTGAACACCGAGATCACCAAGGCCCCCCTGAGCGCCTCTA
TGATCAAGAGATACGACGAGCACCACCAGGACCTGACCCTGCTGAAAGCTCTCGTGCGGCAGCAGCTGCC
TGAGAAGTACAAAGAGATTTTCTTCGACCAGAGCAAGAACGGCTACGCCGGCTACATTGACGGCGGAGCC
AGCCAGGAAGAGTTCTACAAGTTCATCAAGCCCATCCTGGAAAAGATGGACGGCACCGAGGAACTGCTCG
TGAAGCTGAACAGAGAGGACCTGCTGCGGAAGCAGCGGACCTTCGACAACGGCAGCATCCCCCACCAGAT
CCACCTGGGAGAGCTGCACGCCATTCTGCGGCGGCAGGAAGATTTTTACCCATTCCTGAAGGACAACCGG
GAAAAGATCGAGAAGATCCTGACCTTCCGCATCCCCTACTACGTGGGCCCTCTGGCCAGGGGAAACAGCA
GATTCGCCTGGATGACCAGAAAGAGCGAGGAAACCATCACCCCCTGGAACTTCGAGGAAGTGGTGGACAA
GGGCGCTTCCGCCCAGAGCTTCATCGAGCGGATGACCAACTTCGATAAGAACCTGCCCAACGAGAAGGTG
CTGCCCAAGCACAGCCTGCTGTACGAGTACTTCACCGTGTATAACGAGCTGACCAAAGTGAAATACGTGA
CCGAGGGAATGAGAAAGCCCGCCTTCCTGAGCGGCGAGCAGAAAAAGGCCATCGTGGACCTGCTGTTCAA
GACCAACCGGAAAGTGACCGTGAAGCAGCTGAAAGAGGACTACTTCAAGAAAATCGAGTGCTTCGACTCC
GTGGAAATCTCCGGCGTGGAAGATCGGTTCAACGCCTCCCTGGGCACATACCACGATCTGCTGAAAATTA
TCAAGGACAAGGACTTCCTGGACAATGAGGAAAACGAGGACATTCTGGAAGATATCGTGCTGACCCTGAC
ACTGTTTGAGGACAGAGAGATGATCGAGGAACGGCTGAAAACCTATGCCCACCTGTTCGACGACAAAGTG
ATGAAGCAGCTGAAGCGGCGGAGATACACCGGCTGGGGCAGGCTGAGCCGGAAGCTGATCAACGGCATCC
GGGACAAGCAGTCCGGCAAGACAATCCTGGATTTCCTGAAGTCCGACGGCTTCGCCAACAGAAACTTCAT
GCAGCTGATCCACGACGACAGCCTGACCTTTAAAGAGGACATCCAGAAAGCCCAGGTGTCCGGCCAGGGC
GATAGCCTGCACGAGCACATTGCCAATCTGGCCGGCAGCCCCGCCATTAAGAAGGGCATCCTGCAGACAG
TGAAGGTGGTGGACGAGCTCGTGAAAGTGATGGGCCGGCACAAGCCCGAGAACATCGTGATCGAAATGGC
CAGAGAGAACCAGACCACCCAGAAGGGACAGAAGAACAGCCGCGAGAGAATGAAGCGGATCGAAGAGGGC
ATCAAAGAGCTGGGCAGCCAGATCCTGAAAGAACACCCCGTGGAAAACACCCAGCTGCAGAACGAGAAGC
TGTACCTGTACTACCTGCAGAATGGGCGGGATATGTACGTGGACCAGGAACTGGACATCAACCGGCTGTC
CGACTACGATGTGGACCATATCGTGCCTCAGAGCTTTCTGAAGGACGACTCCATCGACAACAAGGTGCTG
ACCAGAAGCGACAAGAACCGGGGCAAGAGCGACAACGTGCCCTCCGAAGAGGTCGTGAAGAAGATGAAGA
ACTACTGGCGGCAGCTGCTGAACGCCAAGCTGATTACCCAGAGAAAGTTCGACAATCTGACCAAGGCCGA
GAGAGGCGGCCTGAGCGAACTGGATAAGGCCGGCTTCATCAAGAGACAGCTGGTGGAAACCCGGCAGATC
ACAAAGCACGTGGCACAGATCCTGGACTCCCGGATGAACACTAAGTACGACGAGAATGACAAGCTGATCC
GGGAAGTGAAAGTGATCACCCTGAAGTCCAAGCTGGTGTCCGATTTCCGGAAGGATTTCCAGTTTTACAA
AGTGCGCGAGATCAACAACTACCACCACGCCCACGACGCCTACCTGAACGCCGTCGTGGGAACCGCCCTG
ATCAAAAAGTACCCTAAGCTGGAAAGCGAGTTCGTGTACGGCGACTACAAGGTGTACGACGTGCGGAAGA
TGATCGCCAAGAGCGAGCAGGAAATCGGCAAGGCTACCGCCAAGTACTTCTTCTACAGCAACATCATGAA
CTTTTTCAAGACCGAGATTACCCTGGCCAACGGCGAGATCCGGAAGCGGCCTCTGATCGAGACAAACGGC
GAAACCGGGGAGATCGTGTGGGATAAGGGCCGGGATTTTGCCACCGTGCGGAAAGTGCTGAGCATGCCCC
AAGTGAATATCGTGAAAAAGACCGAGGTGCAGACAGGCGGCTTCAGCAAAGAGTCTATCCTGCCCAAGAG
GAACAGCGATAAGCTGATCGCCAGAAAGAAGGACTGGGACCCTAAGAAGTACGGCGGCTTCGACAGCCCC
ACCGTGGCCTATTCTGTGCTGGTGGTGGCCAAAGTGGAAAAGGGCAAGTCCAAGAAACTGAAGAGTGTGA
AAGAGCTGCTGGGGATCACCATCATGGAAAGAAGCAGCTTCGAGAAGAATCCCATCGACTTTCTGGAAGC
CAAGGGCTACAAAGAAGTGAAAAAGGACCTGATCATCAAGCTGCCTAAGTACTCCCTGTTCGAGCTGGAA
AACGGCCGGAAGAGAATGCTGGCCTCTGCCGGCGAACTGCAGAAGGGAAACGAACTGGCCCTGCCCTCCA
AATATGTGAACTTCCTGTACCTGGCCAGCCACTATGAGAAGCTGAAGGGCTCCCCCGAGGATAATGAGCA
GAAACAGCTGTTTGTGGAACAGCACAAGCACTACCTGGACGAGATCATCGAGCAGATCAGCGAGTTCTCC
AAGAGAGTGATCCTGGCCGACGCTAATCTGGACAAAGTGCTGTCCGCCTACAACAAGCACCGGGATAAGC
CCATCAGAGAGCAGGCCGAGAATATCATCCACCTGTTTACCCTGACCAATCTGGGAGCCCCTGCCGCCTT
CAAGTACTTTGACACCACCATCGACCGGAAGAGGTACACCAGCACCAAAGAGGTGCTGGACGCCACCCTG
ATCCACCAGAGCATCACCGGCCTGTACGAGACACGGATCGACCTGTCTCAGCTGGGAGGCGACAAGCGTC
CTGCTGCTACTAAGAAAGCTGGTCAAGCTAAGAAAAAGAAAGCTAGCGGCAGCGGCGCCACCAACTTCAG
CCTGCTGAAGCAGGCCGGCGACGTGGAGGAGAACCCCGGCCCCATGGCCAAGCCTTTGTCTCAAGAAGAA
TCCACCCTCATTGAAAGAGCAACGGCTACAATCAACAGCATCCCCATCTCTGAAGACTACAGCGTCGCCA
GCGCAGCTCTCTCTAGCGACGGCCGCATCTTCACTGGTGTCAATGTATATCATTTTACTGGGGGACCTTG
TGCAGAACTCGTGGTGCTGGGCACTGCTGCTGCTGCGGCAGCTGGCAACCTGACTTGTATCGTCGCGATC
GGAAATGAGAACAGGGGCATCTTGAGCCCCTGCGGACGGTGCCGACAGGTGCTTCTCGATCTGCATCCTG
GGATCAAAGCCATAGTGAAGGACAGTGATGGACAGCCGACGGCAGTTGGGATTCGTGAATTGCTGCCCTC
TGGTTATGTGTGGGAGGGCTAAACGCGTTAAGTCGACAATCAACCTCTGGATTACAAAATTTGTGAAAGA
TTGACTGGTATTCTTAACTATGTTGCTCCTTTTACGCTATGTGGATACGCTGCTTTAATGCCTTTGTATC
ATGCTATTGCTTCCCGTATGGCTTTCATTTTCTCCTCCTTGTATAAATCCTGGTTGCTGTCTCTTTATGA
GGAGTTGTGGCCCGTTGTCAGGCAACGTGGCGTGGTGTGCACTGTGTTTGCTGACGCAACCCCCACTGGT
TGGGGCATTGCCACCACCTGTCAGCTCCTTTCCGGGACTTTCGCTTTCCCCCTCCCTATTGCCACGGCGG
AACTCATCGCCGCCTGCCTTGCCCGCTGCTGGACAGGGGCTCGGCTGTTGGGCACTGACAATTCCGTGGT
GTTGTCGGGGAAATCATCGTCCTTTCCTTGGCTGCTCGCCTGTGTTGCCACCTGGATTCTGCGCGGGACG
TCCTTCTGCTACGTCCCTTCGGCCCTCAATCCAGCGGACCTTCCTTCCCGCGGCCTGCTGCCGGCTCTGC
GGCCTCTTCCGCGTCTTCGCCTTCGCCCTCAGACGAGTCGGATCTCCCTTTGGGCCGCCTCCCCGCGTCG
ACTTTAAGACCAATGACTTACAAGGCAGCTGTAGATCTTAGCCACTTTTTAAAAGAAAAGGGGGGACTGG
AAGGGCTAATTCACTCCCAACGAAGACAAGATCTGCTTTTTGCTTGTACTGGGTCTCTCTGGTTAGACCA
GATCTGAGCCTGGGAGCTCTCTGGCTAACTAGGGAACCCACTGCTTAAGCCTCAATAAAGCTTGCCTTGA
GTGCTTCAAGTAGTGTGTGCCCGTCTGTTGTGTGACTCTGGTAACTAGAGATCCCTCAGACCCTTTTAGT
CAGTGTGGAAAATCTCTAGCAGTACGTATAGTAGTTCATGTCATCTTATTATTCAGTATTTATAACTTGC
AAAGAAATGAATATCAGAGAGTGAGAGGAACTTGTTTATTGCAGCTTATAATGGTTACAAATAAAGCAAT
AGCATCACAAATTTCACAAATAAAGCATTTTTTTCACTGCATTCTAGTTGTGGTTTGTCCAAACTCATCA
ATGTATCTTATCATGTCTGGCTCTAGCTATCCCGCCCCTAACTCCGCCCATCCCGCCCCTAACTCCGCCC
AGTTCCGCCCATTCTCCGCCCCATGGCTGACTAATTTTTTTTATTTATGCAGAGGCCGAGGCCGCCTCGG
CCTCTGAGCTATTCCAGAAGTAGTGAGGAGGCTTTTTTGGAGGCCTAGGGACGTACCCAATTCGCCCTAT
AGTGAGTCGTATTACGCGCGCTCACTGGCCGTCGTTTTACAACGTCGTGACTGGGAAAACCCTGGCGTTA
CCCAACTTAATCGCCTTGCAGCACATCCCCCTTTCGCCAGCTGGCGTAATAGCGAAGAGGCCCGCACCGA
TCGCCCTTCCCAACAGTTGCGCAGCCTGAATGGCGAATGGG
[124 nt withheld, positions 9072-9195]
C
[91 nt withheld, positions 9197-9287]
A
[49 nt withheld, positions 9289-9337]
CCTTTGACGTTGGAGTCCACGTTCTTT
[37 nt withheld, positions 9365-9401]
ACCCTATCTCGGTCTATTCTTTTGATTTATAAGGGATTTTGCCGATTTCGGCCTATTGGTTAAAAAATGA
GCTGATTTAACAAAAATTTAACGCGAATTTTAACAAAATATTAACGCTTACAATTTAGGTGGCACTTTTC
GGGGAAATGTGCGCGGAACCCCTATTTGTTTATTTTTCTAAATACATTCAAATATGTATCCGCTCATGAG
ACAATAACCCTGATAAATGCTTCAATAATATTGAAAAAGGAAGAGTATGAGTATTCAACATTTCCGTGTC
GCCCTTATTCCCTTTTTTGCGGCATTTTGCCTTCCTGTTTTTGCTCACCCAGAAACGCTGGTGAAAGTAA
AAGATGCTGAAGATCAGTTGGGTGCACGAGTGGGTTACATCGAACTGGATCTCAACAGCGGTAAGATCCT
TGAGAGTTTTCGCCCCGAAGAACGTTTTCCAATGATGAGCACTTTTAAAGTTCTGCTATGTGGCGCGGTA
TTATCCCGTATTGACGCCGGGCAAGAGCAACTCGGTCGCCGCATACACTATTCTCAGAATGACTTGGTTG
AGTACTCACCAGTCACAGAAAAGCATCTTACGGATGGCATGACAGTAAGAGAATTATGCAGTGCTGCCAT
AACCATGAGTGATAACACTGCGGCCAACTTACTTCTGACAACGATCGGAGGACCGAAGGAGCTAACCGCT
TTTTTGCACAACATGGGGGATCATGTAACTCGCCTTGATCGTTGGGAACCGGAGCTGAATGAAGCCATAC
CAAACGACGAGCGTGACACCACGATGCCTGTAGCAATGGCAACAACGTTGCGCAAACTATTAACTGGCGA
ACTACTTACTCTAGCTTCCCGGCAACAATTAATAGACTGGATGGAGGCGGATAAAGTTGCAGGACCACTT
CTGCGCTCGGCCCTTCCGGCTGGCTGGTTTATTGCTGATAAATCTGGAGCCGGTGAGCGTGGGTCTCGCG
GTATCATTGCAGCACTGGGGCCAGATGGTAAGCCCTCCCGTATCGTAGTTATCTACACGACGGGGAGTCA
GGCAACTATGGATGAACGAAATAGACAGATCGCTGAGATAGGTGCCTCACTGATTAAGCATTGGTAACTG
TCAGACCAAGTTTACTCATATATACTTTAGATTGATTTAAAACTTCATTTTTAATTTAAAAGGATCTAGG
TGAAGATCCTTTTTGATAATCTCATGACCAAAATCCCTTAACGTGAGTTTTCGTTCCACTGAGCGTCAGA
CCCCGTAGAAAAGATCAAAGGATCTTCTTGAGATCCTTTTTTTCTGCGCGTAATCTGCTGCTTGCAAACA
AAAAAACCACCGCTACCAGCGGTGGTTTGTTTGCCGGATCAAGAGCTACCAACTCTTTTTCCGAAGGTAA
CTGGCTTCAGCAGAGCGCAGATACCAAATACTGTTCTTCTAGTGTAGCCGTAGTTAGGCCACCACTTCAA
GAACTCTGTAGCACCGCCTACATACCTCGCTCTGCTAATCCTGTTACCAGTGGCTGCTGCCAGTGGCGAT
AAGTCGTGTCTTACCGGGTTGGACTCAAGACGATAGTTACCGGATAAGGCGCAGCGGTCGGGCTGAACGG
GGGGTTCGTGCACACAGCCCAGCTTGGAGCGAACGACCTACACCGAACTGAGATACCTACAGCGTGAGCT
ATGAGAAAGCGCCACGCTTCCCGAAGGGAGAAAGGCGGACAGGTATCCGGTAAGCGGCAGGGTCGGAACA
GGAGAGCGCACGAGGGAGCTTCCAGGGGGAAACGCCTGGTATCTTTATAGTCCTGTCGGGTTTCGCCACC
TCTGACTTGAGCGTCGATTTTTGTGATGCTCGTCAGGGGGGCGGAGCCTATGGAAAAACGCCAGCAACGC
GGCCTTTTTACGGTTCCTGGCCTTTTGCTGGCCTTTTGCTCACATGTTCTTTCCTGCGTTATCCCCTGAT
TCTGTGGATAACCGTATTACCGCCTTTGAGTGAGCTGATACCGCTCGCCGCAGCCGAACGACCGAGCGCA
GCGAGTCAGTGAGCGAGGAAGCGGAAGAGCGCCCAATACGCAAACCGCCTCTCCCCGCGCGTTGGCCGAT
TCATTAATGCAGCTGGCACGACAGGTTTCCCGACTGGAAAGCGGGCAGTGAGCGCAACGCAATTAATGTG
AGTTAGCTCACTCATTAGGCACCCCAGGCTTTACACTTTATGCTTCCGGCTCGTATGTTGTGTGGAATTG
TGAGCGGATAACAATTTCACACAGGAAACAGCTATGACCATGATTACGCCAAGCGCGCAATTAACCCTCA
CTAAAGGGAACAAAAGCTGGAGCTGCAAGC
